>Addgene plasmid #66095 | AP334-2 | addgene partial sequence | sequence record 117741 | MoCloR 5'-gccacctgacgtctaagaaacc-3'
GCGGATGCCGGGAGCAGACAAGCCCGTCAGGGCGCGTCAGCGGGTGTTGGCGGGTGTCGGGGCTGGCTTA
ACTATGCGGCATCAGAGCAGATTGCACTGAGAGTGCACCATATGCGGTGTGAAATACCGCACAGATGCGT
AAGGAGAAAATACCGCATCAGGCGCCATTCGCCATTCAGGCTGCGCAACTGTTGGGAAGGGCGATCGGTG
CGGGCCTCTTCGCTATTACGCCAGAAATTTCACAAAAAGCACCGACTCGGTGCCACTTTTTCAAGTTGAT
AACGGACTAGCCTTATTTTAACTTGCTATTTCTAGCTCTAAAACCTGCGCATACCACCTCGTGCAAGACA
TCTCGCAATAGGAGGTGTTTATATAGGGGCAACACAAGAGGCGGCAGACATCTCGTGAGTTTGACAGAGT
AGTATAAAGAGTGTGTGTGAGAGGGTGTAGGCATTTCATAACATA
