[The description below was written by a language model from this plasmid's Addgene catalogue record.]
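Description:
AP334-2 is a Caenorhabditis elegans CRISPR plasmid built on the pDD162 backbone, a worm expression vector designed to deliver Cas9 and a single guide RNA from one plasmid. It is propagated in standard E. coli cloning strains under ampicillin selection. The record lists the copy number as unknown and names no origin of replication or worm selection marker. No feature table is provided, so the details of the backbone elements, including the promoter and terminator driving Cas9, are not stated here.

The construct-specific payload is a guide sequence, catalogued as "sgRNA for APs5", placed under a U6 promoter. U6 is an RNA polymerase III promoter commonly used to produce small, uncapped transcripts with defined ends, such as guide RNAs. The guide directs Cas9 to a site at the 3' end of the C. elegans gene K08F4.2. A cut there is suited to editing the end of the coding region, for example by inserting a C-terminal tag through homology-directed repair. The associated work concerns genome editing in worms using linear DNA repair templates with short homology to Cas9 cut sites, which fits this use, although the record does not name a particular repair template or edit.

The depositor notes that the guide insertion was confirmed by sequencing in each positive clone, but the rest of the plasmid, including the Cas9 gene, was not fully sequenced. Because the PCR step used in construction could have introduced backbone mutations, several independent clones carrying the same guide were deposited, and using a mixture of them is recommended. AP334-2 is one of these sibling clones.
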