Addgene plasmid #66095: AP334-2
Purpose: co-expression of Cas9 and a sgRNA targeting 3'end of C.elegans K08F4.2
Depositing lab: Geraldine Seydoux. Depositing organization: Johns Hopkins University and School of Medicine. Publication: Scalable and versatile genome editing using linear DNAs with microhomology to Cas9 Sites in Caenorhabditis elegans. Paix A, Wang Y, Smith HE, Lee CY, Calidas D, Lu T, Smith J, Schmidt H, Krause MW, Seydoux G. Genetics. 2014 Dec;198(4):1347-56. doi: 10.1534/genetics.114.170423. Epub 2014 Sep 23. PubMed 25249454.
Backbone
  Vector backbone: pDD162
  Backbone manufacturer: Goldstein lab Plasmid 47549
  Vector type: Worm Expression, CRISPR
Growth in bacteria
  Bacterial resistance: Ampicillin, 100 μg/mL
  Growth temperature: 37°C
  Growth strain: DH5alpha
  Copy number: Unknown
Gene/Insert
  Gene/Insert name: sgRNA for APs5
  gRNA/shRNA sequence: cacgaggtggtatgcgcag
  Promoter: U6
  Cloning method: Unknown
  Sequencing primers: 5′ tatgaaatgcctacaccctctc
Terms and licenses: Academic/Nonprofit Terms; Industry Terms: Not Available to Industry
Depositor comments: From the depositor: Each positive clones had been sequenced for correct insertion of the sgRNA . However the PCR could have created some mutation in the plasmid backbone (containing also the Cas9 gene) and we didnt sequenced the full plasmid, therefore we recommend to use a mix of several positive clones. It is why we provide several clones containing the same sgRNA insert.
How to cite: AP334-2 was a gift from Geraldine Seydoux (Addgene plasmid # 66095 ; http://n2t.net/addgene:66095 ; RRID:Addgene_66095)
